>Addgene plasmid #204252 | pQE60 G121A wgMDH | addgene full sequence | sequence record 411055 | Addgene NGS Result
CTCGAGAAATCATAAAAAATTTATTTGCTTTGTGAGCGGATAACAATTATAATAGATTCAATTGTGAGCG
GATAACAATTTCACACAGAATTCATTAAAGAGGAGAAATTAACTATGGCTAAAGGCGGAGCTCCCGGGTT
CAAAGTCGCAATACTTGGCGCTGCCGGTGGCATTGGCCAGCCCCTTGCGATGTTGATGAAGATGAATCCT
CTGGTTTCTGTTCTACATCTATATGATGTAGTCAATGCCCCTGGTGTCACCGCTGATATTAGCCACATGG
ACACGGGTGCTGTGGTGCGTGGATTCTTGGGGCAGCAGCAGCTGGAGGCTGCGCTTACTGGCATGGATCT
TATTATAGTCCCTGCAGCGGTTCCTCGAAAACCAGGAATGACGAGGGATGATCTGTTCAAAATAAACGCA
GGAATTGTCAAGACTCTGTGTGAAGGGATTGCAAAGTGTTGTCCAAGAGCCATTGTCAACCTGATCAGTA
ATCCTGTGAACTCCACCGTGCCCATCGCAGCTGAAGTTTTCAAGAAGGCTGGAACTTATGATCCAAAGCG
ACTTCTGGGAGTTACAATGCTCGACGTAGTCAGAGCCAATACCTTTGTGGCAGAAGTATTGGGTCTTGAT
CCTCGGGATGTTGATGTTCCAGTTGTTGGCGGTCATGCTGGTGTAACCATTTTGCCCCTTCTATCTCAGG
TGAAGCCTCCAAGTTCTTTCACACAAGAAGAGATTAGTTACCTGACTGATAGGATTCAAAATGGTGGAAC
AGAAGTTGTCGAGGCCAAAGCAGGAGCTGGTTCAGCAACTCTCTCAATGGCTTATGCTGCCGTTAAGTTT
GCAGATGCATGCCTCAGGGGCTTAAGAGGAGATGCTGGTGTCATTGAATGCGCGTTTGTGTCTTCTCAGG
TGACTGAACTTCCATTCTTTGCATCAAAAGTACGACTTGGTCGCAATGGTATCGAAGAAGTATACTCCCT
TGGCCCGCTAAATGAGTATGAGAGGATTGGATTGGAGAAAGCGAAGAAAGAGTTGGCAGGAAGCATTGAG
AAGGGAGTTTCCTTCATCAGAAGCAGATCTCATCACCATCACCATCACTAAGCTTAATTAGCTGAGCTTG
GACTCCTGTTGATAGATCCAGTAATGACCTCAGAACTCCATCTGGATTTGTTCAGAACGCTCGGTTGCCG
CCGGGCGTTTTTTATTGGTGAGAATCCAAGCTAGCTTGGCGAGATTTTCAGGAGCTAAGGAAGCTAAAAT
GGAGAAAAAAATCACTGGATATACCACCGTTGATATATCCCAATGGCATCGTAAAGAACATTTTGAGGCA
TTTCAGTCAGTTGCTCAATGTACCTATAACCAGACCGTTCAGCTGGATATTACGGCCTTTTTAAAGACCG
TAAAGAAAAATAAGCACAAGTTTTATCCGGCCTTTATTCACATTCTTGCCCGCCTGATGAATGCTCATCC
GGAATTTCGTATGGCAATGAAAGACGGTGAGCTGGTGATATGGGATAGTGTTCACCCTTGTTACACCGTT
TTCCATGAGCAAACTGAAACGTTTTCATCGCTCTGGAGTGAATACCACGACGATTTCCGGCAGTTTCTAC
ACATATATTCGCAAGATGTGGCGTGTTACGGTGAAAACCTGGCCTATTTCCCTAAAGGGTTTATTGAGAA
TATGTTTTTCGTCTCAGCCAATCCCTGGGTGAGTTTCACCAGTTTTGATTTAAACGTGGCCAATATGGAC
AACTTCTTCGCCCCCGTTTTCACCATGCATGGGCAAATATTATACGCAAGGCGACAAGGTGCTGATGCCG
CTGGCGATTCAGGTTCATCATGCCGTTTGTGATGGCTTCCATGTCGGCAGAATGCTTAATGAATTACAAC
AGTACTGCGATGAGTGGCAGGGCGGGGCGTAATTTTTTTAAGGCAGTTATTGGTGCCCTTAAACGCCTGG
GGTAATGACTCTCTAGCTTGAGGCATCAAATAAAACGAAAGGCTCAGTCGAAAGACTGGGCCTTTCGTTT
TATCTGTTGTTTGTCGGTGAACGCTCTCCTGAGTAGGACAAATCCGCCCTCTAGAGCTGCCTCGCGCGTT
TCGGTGATGACGGTGAAAACCTCTGACACATGCAGCTCCCGGAGACGGTCACAGCTTGTCTGTAAGCGGA
TGCCGGGAGCAGACAAGCCCGTCAGGGCGCGTCAGCGGGTGTTGGCGGGTGTCGGGGCGCAGCCATGACC
CAGTCACGTAGCGATAGCGGAGTGTATACTGGCTTAACTATGCGGCATCAGAGCAGATTGTACTGAGAGT
GCACCATATGCGGTGTGAAATACCGCACAGATGCGTAAGGAGAAAATACCGCATCAGGCGCTCTTCCGCT
TCCTCGCTCACTGACTCGCTGCGCTCGGTCGTTCGGCTGCGGCGAGCGGTATCAGCTCACTCAAAGGCGG
TAATACGGTTATCCACAGAATCAGGGGATAACGCAGGAAAGAACATGTGAGCAAAAGGCCAGCAAAAGGC
CAGGAACCGTAAAAAGGCCGCGTTGCTGGCGTTTTTCCATAGGCTCCGCCCCCCTGACGAGCATCACAAA
AATCGACGCTCAAGTCAGAGGTGGCGAAACCCGACAGGACTATAAAGATACCAGGCGTTTCCCCCTGGAA
GCTCCCTCGTGCGCTCTCCTGTTCCGACCCTGCCGCTTACCGGATACCTGTCCGCCTTTCTCCCTTCGGG
AAGCGTGGCGCTTTCTCATAGCTCACGCTGTAGGTATCTCAGTTCGGTGTAGGTCGTTCGCTCCAAGCTG
GGCTGTGTGCACGAACCCCCCGTTCAGCCCGACCGCTGCGCCTTATCCGGTAACTATCGTCTTGAGTCCA
ACCCGGTAAGACACGACTTATCGCCACTGGCAGCAGCCACTGGTAACAGGATTAGCAGAGCGAGGTATGT
AGGCGGTGCTACAGAGTTCTTGAAGTGGTGGCCTAACTACGGCTACACTAGAAGGACAGTATTTGGTATC
TGCGCTCTGCTGAAGCCAGTTACCTTCGGAAAAAGAGTTGGTAGCTCTTGATCCGGCAAACAAACCACCG
CTGGTAGCGGTGGTTTTTTTGTTTGCAAGCAGCAGATTACGCGCAGAAAAAAAGGATCTCAAGAAGATCC
TTTGATCTTTTCTACGGGGTCTGACGCTCAGTGGAACGAAAACTCACGTTAAGGGATTTTGGTCATGAGA
TTATCAAAAAGGATCTTCACCTAGATCCTTTTAAATTAAAAATGAAGTTTTAAATCAATCTAAAGTATAT
ATGAGTAAACTTGGTCTGACAGTTACCAATGCTTAATCAGTGAGGCACCTATCTCAGCGATCTGTCTATT
TCGTTCATCCATAGTTGCCTGACTCCCCGTCGTGTAGATAACTACGATACGGGAGGGCTTACCATCTGGC
CCCAGTGCTGCAATGATACCGCGAGACCCACGCTCACCGGCTCCAGATTTATCAGCAATAAACCAGCCAG
CCGGAAGGGCCGAGCGCAGAAGTGGTCCTGCAACTTTATCCGCCTCCATCCAGTCTATTAATTGTTGCCG
GGAAGCTAGAGTAAGTAGTTCGCCAGTTAATAGTTTGCGCAACGTTGTTGCCATTGCTACAGGCATCGTG
GTGTCACGCTCGTCGTTTGGTATGGCTTCATTCAGCTCCGGTTCCCAACGATCAAGGCGAGTTACATGAT
CCCCCATGTTGTGCAAAAAAGCGGTTAGCTCCTTCGGTCCTCCGATCGTTGTCAGAAGTAAGTTGGCCGC
AGTGTTATCACTCATGGTTATGGCAGCACTGCATAATTCTCTTACTGTCATGCCATCCGTAAGATGCTTT
TCTGTGACTGGTGAGTACTCAACCAAGTCATTCTGAGAATAGTGTATGCGGCGACCGAGTTGCTCTTGCC
CGGCGTCAATACGGGATAATACCGCGCCACATAGCAGAACTTTAAAAGTGCTCATCATTGGAAAACGTTC
TTCGGGGCGAAAACTCTCAAGGATCTTACCGCTGTTGAGATCCAGTTCGATGTAACCCACTCGTGCACCC
AACTGATCTTCAGCATCTTTTACTTTCACCAGCGTTTCTGGGTGAGCAAAAACAGGAAGGCAAAATGCCG
CAAAAAAGGGAATAAGGGCGACACGGAAATGTTGAATACTCATACTCTTCCTTTTTCAATATTATTGAAG
CATTTATCAGGGTTATTGTCTCATGAGCGGATACATATTTGAATGTATTTAGAAAAATAAACAAATAGGG
GTTCCGCGCACATTTCCCCGAAAAGTGCCACCTGACGTCTAAGAAACCATTATTATCATGACATTAACCT
ATAAAAATAGGCGTATCACGAGGCCCTTTCGTCTTCAC
Features (pLannotate 1.2.2; 13 found; start..end, strand, type, name):
     10..54      +  promoter       T5 promoter: bacteriophage T5 promoter for E. coli RNA polymerase, with embedded lac operator
     62..78      +  protein_bind   lac operator: The lac repressor binds to the lac operator to inhibit transcription in E. coli. This inhibition can be relieved by adding lactose or isopropyl-β-D-thiogalactopyranoside (IPTG). lac repressor encoded by lacI
    118..1074    +  CDS            MDHG_CITLA (fragment): Experimental evidence at protein level: Swiss-Prot protein existence level 1. From Citrullus lanatus (Watermelon) (Citrullus vulgaris).
   1081..1098    +  CDS            7xHis (fragment): 6xHis affinity tag
   1121..1215    +  terminator     lambda t0 terminator: transcription terminator from phage lambda
   1230..1258    +  promoter       cat promoter (fragment): promoter of the E. coli cat gene encoding chloramphenicol acetyltransferase
   1259..1922    +  CDS            CmR (fragment): chloramphenicol acetyltransferase; cat; confers resistance to chloramphenicol
   1987..2073    +  terminator     rrnB T1 terminator: Escherichia coli rrnB; transcription terminator T1 from the E. coli rrnB gene
   2085..2126    +  CDS            rop (fragment): Rop protein, which maintains plasmids at low copy number; rop
   2228..2368    +  misc_feature   bom: basis of mobility region from pBR322
   2554..3142    -  rep_origin     ori: high-copy-number ColE1/pMB1/pBR322/pUC origin of replication
   3313..4173    -  CDS            AmpR: β-lactamase; bla; confers resistance to ampicillin, carbenicillin, and related antibiotics
   4174..4278    -  promoter       AmpR promoter: bla
