[The description below was written by a language model from this plasmid's Addgene catalogue record and pLannotate feature annotations shown in this document.]
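Description:
pQE60 G121A wgMDH is a bacterial expression plasmid built on the Qiagen pQE60 backbone for IPTG-inducible production of a mutant watermelon (Citrullus lanatus) glyoxysomal malate dehydrogenase in E. coli. The sequenced plasmid is about 4.4 kb. It replicates from a ColE1/pMB1-type origin, flanked by a pBR322 bom region and a small remnant of rop, and the catalogue entry lists it as low copy. Selection is with ampicillin through a complete β-lactamase gene under its own promoter. The feature table also detects a partial cat promoter and a fragment of the chloramphenicol acetyltransferase coding sequence followed by the rrnB T1 terminator. These are annotated only as fragments and chloramphenicol is not listed as a selection marker.

The expression cassette consists of a bacteriophage T5 promoter, recognised by the host E. coli RNA polymerase, with an embedded lac operator plus a second lac operator downstream. Transcription is therefore held off by lac repressor and released by IPTG. No lacI gene is annotated on the plasmid, so repressor would have to come from the host. The malate dehydrogenase coding sequence (insert about 1 kb) was cloned between NcoI, which was destroyed, and BglII, which was retained. It reads in frame into a C-terminal 6xHis tag for metal-affinity purification, and the lambda t0 terminator follows. The insert carries the G121A substitution, which the depositor describes as an active-site loop mutation. The plasmid comes from a community that runs course-based undergraduate research on malate dehydrogenase. It is suited to expressing and purifying the variant enzyme for comparison with wild type in studies of how the active-site loop contributes to function.
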