Addgene plasmid #204252: pQE60 G121A wgMDH
Purpose: Bacterial expression of G121A wgMDH with IPTG induction - Active site loop mutant
Depositing lab: Malate dehydrogenase CUREs Community (MCC). Depositing organization: University of San Diego. Publication: Organelle and translocatable forms of glyoxysomal malate dehydrogenase. The effect of the N-terminal presequence. Cox B, Chit MM, Weaver T, Gietl C, Bailey J, Bell E, Banaszak L. FEBS J. 2005 Feb;272(3):643-54. doi: 10.1111/j.1742-4658.2004.04475.x. PubMed 15670147.
Backbone
  Vector backbone: pQE60
  Backbone manufacturer: Qiagen
  Backbone size w/o insert (bp): 3391
  Vector type: Bacterial Expression
Growth in bacteria
  Bacterial resistance: Ampicillin, 100 μg/mL
  Growth temperature: 37°C
  Growth strain: DH5alpha
  Copy number: Low Copy
Gene/Insert
  Gene/Insert name: MDHG_CITLA (alt name: watermelon glyoxysomal malate dehydrogenase)
  Species: Citrullus lanatus subsp. Vulgaris
  Insert size (bp): 987
  Mutation: G121A
  Tag / fusion protein: 6X His (C terminal on insert)
  Cloning method: Restriction Enzyme; 5′ cloning site NcoI (destroyed during cloning); 3′ cloning site BglII (not destroyed)
  Sequencing primers: 5′ CCCGAAAAGTGCCACCTG; 3′ CCAGTAATGACCTCAGAAC
Resource information
  A portion of this plasmid was derived from a plasmid made by: Received from Leonard J. Banaszak; Original construct from Christine Gietl
Terms and licenses: Academic/Nonprofit Terms; Industry Terms: Not Available to Industry
Depositor comments: For more information, please see the MDH CUREs Community website: https://www.mdhcures.org/
How to cite: pQE60 G121A wgMDH was a gift from Malate dehydrogenase CUREs Community (MCC) (Addgene plasmid # 204252 ; http://n2t.net/addgene:204252 ; RRID:Addgene_204252)
